>Addgene plasmid #139490 | pVW293 | addgene full sequence | sequence record 493898 | Addgene Long Read Sequencing Result
AGCGCAAATTTGGTCCTAATACACTTCGGTTTTAATGCGTCAATCCGATTGGCTCCGATAAGCTTTTGCA
CATTTTTCAAGTCATATGTCACGACGAACGTGATGCCCGCAAAACGTAAAAAAAAGAAGCAATAAATTGC
CCAAAAAAAAAATATAAACTGCTTTTCTTAGTCATTCATAAGTTCTGATGGTCTTCCTTATCTTATTGTA
TTTTTCGTCCTATTGTTTCATTTCTTACCAAATTAATCAATTCTTATATCTTACTTGATAACACACCAAA
CTAATCGTCTCCACATCATAGGAAGATAGGAAATTGCTATCTCAGTCCTATACTACGCAGACCTCGAGTC
TGTTTAGCTTGCCTCGTCCCCGCCGGGTCACCCGGCCAGCGACATGGAGGCCCAGAATACCCTCCTTGAC
AGTCTTGACGTGCGCAGCTCAGGGGCATGATGTGACTGTCGCCCGTACATTTAGCCCATACATCCCCATG
TATAATCATTTGCATCCATACATTTTGATGGCCGCACGGCGCGAAGCAAAAATTACGGCTCCTCGCTGCA
GACCTGCGAGCAGGGAAACGCTCCCCTCACAGACGCGTTGAATTGTCCCCACGCCGCGCCCCTGTAGAGA
AATATAAAAGGTTAGGATTTGCCACTGAGGTTCTTCTTTCATATACTTCCTTTTAAAATCTTGCTAGGAT
ACAGTTCTCACATCACATCCGAACATAAACAACCATGGCAGAACCAGCCCAAAAAAAGCAAAAACAAACT
GTTCAGGAGCGCAAGGCGTTTATCTCCCGTATCACTAATGAAACTAAAATTCAAATCGCTATTTCGCTGA
ATGGTGGTTATATTCAAATAAAAGATTCGATTCTTCCTGCAAAGAAGGATGACGATGTAGCTTCCCAAGC
TACTCAGTCACAGGTCATCGATATTCACACAGGTGTTGGCTTTTTGGATCATATGATCCATGCGTTGGCA
AAACACTCTGGTTGGTCTCTTATTGTTGAATGTATTGGTGACCTGCACATTGACGATCACCATACTACCG
AAGATTGCGGTATCGCATTAGGGCAAGCGTTCAAAGAAGCAATGGGTGCTGTCCGTGGTGTAAAAAGATT
CGGTACTGGGTTCGCACCATTGGATGAGGCGCTATCACGTGCCGTAGTCGATTTATCTAGTAGACCATTT
GCTGTAATCGACCTTGGATTGAAGAGAGAGATGATTGGTGATTTATCCACTGAAATGATTCCACACTTTT
TGGAAAGTTTCGCGGAGGCGGCCAGAATTACTTTGCATGTTGATTGTCTGAGAGGTTTCAACGATCACCA
CAGAAGTGAGAGTGCGTTCAAGGCTTTGGCTGTTGCCATAAGAGAAGCTATTTCTAGCAATGGCACCAAT
GACGTTCCCTCAACCAAAGGTGTTTTGATGTGAAGTACTGACAATAAAAAGATTCTTGTTTTCAAGAACT
TGTCATTTGTATAGTTTTTTTATATTGTAGTTGTTCTATTTTAATCAAATGTTAGCGTGATTTATATTTT
TTTTCGCCTCGACATCATCTGCCCAGATGCGAAGTTAAGTGCGCAGAAAGTAATATCATGCGTCAATCGT
ATGTGAATGCTGGTCGCTATACTGCTGTCGATTCGATACTAACGCCGCCATCCAGAGCTCTGATATAGGA
CTTCTCTCTCTTTTTTTTTTTTTTTTGTCCAGGTGGAGTGCGATTTGTTCGTTATATGCCTCATTCCTTA
ATTTTTATCAGTCAGAACGTTATTTCGCGCTGCAAGTTCCTTACTTTTCCATAGAGTTCCACAGGATGTA
AAGAAAAATAATGATAAAAAAAAGCAGAACATATTACCCTTCTTTTGGAGCGTACTTCCATCTGTTACCC
GCTCATCCAAATGCACATTCTGTTACCCTCTTGTTCGGTATTTTTCGGAGTTCTCCTTTTCTCCTTCTTT
TCCTCTTGATACACAGAAAAGTGGGAGAAGGTAGGGGGAGTCAGAGAATGAAGAAAAAAAGGGGACGCGC
AAATCCAAGTGAAAATCTCCGGGAGCGGGCGGATCCCACTAACGGCCCAGCCGAAAATGGAAAAAAAGGG
TCGGTGATGTGTGGGTGCCAGCTGGCGGTAGCAATGACGACGTGTTGACGGGCCCTTGGCTCTTGGGACA
AGGACTAGAAGCCAAAAGCCAGAGGCGGTAAAAATAGCAAGACTAGAATATTGCTGGCATCTGTTAAGGG
GATATGTTGCAACTTGCAGGGGGCGGCACAAAATAACATAGAAACGTAGTAAAGAGGGGAAAAGGAAAAG
GAAAAGGAAAAGGAAGGAAAAAAACCCATTGACGTAGAAATTGAAAGAAGGAAAGGTATACGCAAGCATT
AATACAACCCACAAACACAGACCAGAAGCACTCTAGACGGAGAGTAACTAGATCTACAGCCCCTGGAAAA
TCGTTTGGTCAACTTTGAGGTTCCGGTCGTCCCCCTCTTGATCTGAAAGGTCTTTCTCTAAATCTATATT
AAAACGTATAAATAGGACGGTGAATTGCGTTCTACTTCCTCAATTGCGTTTGATCTTATTTAATCTCTCT
CTAATATATAGAAAAAAAAACCATCTGATTATTCGATAATCTCAAACAAACAACTCAAAACAAAAAAAAC
TAAATACAACACCGCGGGGATCCTAAGGTACCTAATTGCCTAGAAAGGAGCAGACGATATGGCGTCGCTC
CCTGCAGGTCGACTCTAGAAACCAGCAGAGCATATGGGCTCGCTGGCTGCAGTATTCCCGGGTTCATTAG
ATCCTAAGGTACCTAATTGCCTAGAAAGGAGCAGACGATATGGCGTCGCTCCCTGCAGGTCGACTCTAGA
AACCAGCAGAGCATATGGGCTCGCTGGCTGCAGTATTCCCGGGTTCATTAGATCCTAAGGTACCTAATTG
CCTAGAAAGGAGCAGACGATATGGCGTCGCTCCCTGCAGGTCGACTCTAGAAACCAGCAGAGCATATGGG
CTCGCTGGCTGCAGTATTCCCGGGTTCATTAGATCCTAAGGTACCTAATTGCCTAGAAAGGAGCAGACGA
TATGGCGTCGCTCCCTGCAGGTCGACTCTAGAAACCAGCAGAGCATATGGGCTCGCTGGCTGCAGTATTC
CCGGGTTCATTAGATCCTAAGGTACCTAATTGCCTAGAAAGGAGCAGACGATATGGCGTCGCTCCCTGCA
GGTCGACTCTAGAAACCAGCAGAGCATATGGGCTCGCTGGCTGCAGTATTCCCGGGTTCATTAGATCCTA
AGGTACCTAATTGCCTAGAAAGGAGCAGACGATATGGCGTCGCTCCCTGCAGGTCGACTCTAGAAACCAG
CAGAGCATATGGGCTCGCTGGCTGCAGTATTCCCGGGTTCATTAGATCCTAAGGTACCTAATTGCCTAGA
AAGGAGCAGACGATATGGCGTCGCTCCCTGCAGGTCGACTCTAGAAACCAGCAGAGCATATGGGCTCGCT
GGCTGCAGTATTCCCGGGTTCATTAGATCCTAAGGTACCTAATTGCCTAGAAAGGAGCAGACGATATGGC
GTCGCTCCCTGCAGGTCGACTCTAGAAACCAGCAGAGCATATGGGCTCGCTGGCTGCAGTATTCCCGGGT
TCATTAGATCCTAAGGTACCTAATTGCCTAGAAAGGAGCAGACGATATGGCGTCGCTCCCTGCAGGTCGA
CTCTAGAAACCAGCAGAGCATATGGGCTCGCTGGCTGCAGTATTCCCGGGTTCATTAGATCCTAAGGTAC
CTAATTGCCTAGAAAGGAGCAGACGATATGGCGTCGCTCCCTGCAGGTCGACTCTAGAAACCAGCAGAGC
ATATGGGCTCGCTGGCTGCAGTATTCCCGGGTTCATTAGATCCTAAGGTACCTAATTGCCTAGAAAGGAG
CAGACGATATGGCGTCGCTCCCTGCAGGTCGACTCTAGAAACCAGCAGAGCATATGGGCTCGCTGGCTGC
AGTATTCCCGGGTTCATTAGATCCATGTCCCAGGATAGAATTTTGTTAGATAGATCTATGCCAGTGTTGA
AATCAGACAATTTCGATCCATTGGAAGAAGCTTACGAAGGTGGGACAATTCAAAACTATAACGATGAACA
CCATCTTCATAAATCTTGGGCAAATGTGATTCCGGACAAACGAGGACTTTACGACCCTGATTATGAACAT
GACGCTTGTGGTGTCGGTTTCGTAGCAAATAAGCATGGTGAACAGTCTCACAAGATTGTTACTGACGCTA
GATATCTTTTAGTGAATATGACACATCGTGGTGCCGTCTCATCTGATGGGAACGGTGACGGTGCCGGTAT
TCTGCTAGGTATCCCAAGGGCGAATTCGCGGCCGCTAAATTCAATTCGCCCTATAGTGAGTCGTATTACA
ATTCACTGGCCGTCGTTTTACAACGTCGTGACTGGGAAAACCCTGGCGTTACCCAACTTAATCGCCTTGC
AGCACATCCCCCTTTCGCCAGCTGGCGTAATAGCGAAGAGGCCCGCACCGATCGCCCTTCCCAACAGTTG
CGCAGCCTATACGTACGGCAGTTTAAGGTTTACACCTATAAAAGAGAGAGCCGTTATCGTCTGTTTGTGG
ATGTACAGAGTGATATTATTGACACGCCGGGGCGACGGATGGTGATCCCCCTGGCCAGTGCACGTCTGCT
GTCAGATAAAGTCTCCCGTGAACTTTACCCGGTGGTGCATATCGGGGATGAAAGCTGGCGCATGATGACC
ACCGATATGGCCAGTGTGCCGGTCTCCGTTATCGGGGAAGAAGTGGCTGATCTCAGCCACCGCGAAAATG
ACATCAAAAACGCCATTAACCTGATGTTCTGGGGAATATAAATGTCAGGCATGAGATTATCAAAAAGGAT
CTTCACCTAGATCCTTTTCACGTAGAAAGCCAGTCCGCAGAAACGGTGCTGACCCCGGATGAATGTCAGC
TACTGGGCTATCTGGACAAGGGAAAACGCAAGCGCAAAGAGAAAGCAGGTAGCTTGCAGTGGGCTTACAT
GGCGATAGCTAGACTGGGCGGTTTTATGGACAGCAAGCGAACCGGAATTGCCAGCTGGGGCGCCCTCTGG
TAAGGTTGGGAAGCCCTGCAAAGTAAACTGGATGGCTTTCTTGCCGCCAAGGATCTGATGGCGCAGGGGA
TCAAGCTCTGATCAAGAGACAGGATGAGGATCGTTTCGCATGATTGAACAAGATGGATTGCACGCAGGTT
CTCCGGCCGCTTGGGTGGAGAGGCTATTCGGCTATGACTGGGCACAACAGACAATCGGCTGCTCTGATGC
CGCCGTGTTCCGGCTGTCAGCGCAGGGGCGCCCGGTTCTTTTTGTCAAGACCGACCTGTCCGGTGCCCTG
AATGAACTGCAAGACGAGGCAGCGCGGCTATCGTGGCTGGCCACGACGGGCGTTCCTTGCGCAGCTGTGC
TCGACGTTGTCACTGAAGCGGGAAGGGACTGGCTGCTATTGGGCGAAGTGCCGGGGCAGGATCTCCTGTC
ATCTCACCTTGCTCCTGCCGAGAAAGTATCCATCATGGCTGATGCAATGCGGCGGCTGCATACGCTTGAT
CCGGCTACCTGCCCATTCGACCACCAAGCGAAACATCGCATCGAGCGAGCACGTACTCGGATGGAAGCCG
GTCTTGTCGATCAGGATGATCTGGACGAAGAGCATCAGGGGCTCGCGCCAGCCGAACTGTTCGCCAGGCT
CAAGGCGAGCATGCCCGACGGCGAGGATCTCGTCGTGACCCATGGCGATGCCTGCTTGCCGAATATCATG
GTGGAAAATGGCCGCTTTTCTGGATTCATCGACTGTGGCCGGCTGGGTGTGGCGGACCGCTATCAGGACA
TAGCGTTGGCTACCCGTGATATTGCTGAAGAGCTTGGCGGCGAATGGGCTGACCGCTTCCTCGTGCTTTA
CGGTATCGCCGCTCCCGATTCGCAGCGCATCGCCTTCTATCGCCTTCTTGACGAGTTCTTCTGAATTATT
AACGCTTACAATTTCCTGATGCGGTATTTTCTCCTTACGCATCTGTGCGGTATTTCACACCGCATCAGGT
GGCACTTTTCGGGGAAATGTGCGCGGAACCCCTATTTGTTTATTTTTCTAAATACATTCAAATATGTATC
CGCTCATGAGATTATCAAAAAGGATCTTCACCTAGATCCTTTTAAATTAAAAATGAAGTTTTAAATCAAT
CTAAAGTATATATGAGTAAACTTGGTCTGACAGTTACCAATGCTTAATCAGTGAGGCACCTATCTCAGCG
ATCTGTCTATTTCGTTCATCCATAGTTGCCTGACTCCCCGTCGTGTAGATAACTACGATACGGGAGGGCT
TACCATCTGGCCCCAGTGCTGCAATGATACCGCGAGACCCACGCTCACCGGCTCCAGATTTATCAGCAAT
AAACCAGCCAGCCGGAAGGGCCGAGCGCAGAAGTGGTCCTGCAACTTTATCCGCCTCCATCCAGTCTATT
AATTGTTGCCGGGAAGCTAGAGTAAGTAGTTCGCCAGTTAATAGTTTGCGCAACGTTGTTGCCATTGCTA
CAGGCATCGTGGTGTCACGCTCGTCGTTTGGTATGGCTTCATTCAGCTCCGGTTCCCAACGATCAAGGCG
AGTTACATGATCCCCCATGTTGTGCAAAAAAGCGGTTAGCTCCTTCGGTCCTCCGATCGTTGTCAGAAGT
AAGTTGGCCGCAGTGTTATCACTCATGGTTATGGCAGCACTGCATAATTCTCTTACTGTCATGCCATCCG
TAAGATGCTTTTCTGTGACTGGTGAGTACTCAACCAAGTCATTCTGAGAATAGTGTATGCGGCGACCGAG
TTGCTCTTGCCCGGCGTCAATACGGGATAATACCGCGCCACATAGCAGAACTTTAAAAGTGCTCATCATT
GGAAAACGTTCTTCGGGGCGAAAACTCTCAAGGATCTTACCGCTGTTGAGATCCAGTTCGATGTAACCCA
CTCGTGCACCCAACTGATCTTCAGCATCTTTTACTTTCACCAGCGTTTCTGGGTGAGCAAAAACAGGAAG
GCAAAATGCCGCAAAAAAGGGAATAAGGGCGACACGGAAATGTTGAATACTCATACTCTTCCTTTTTCAA
TATTATTGAAGCATTTATCAGGGTTATTGTCTCATGACCAAAATCCCTTAACGTGAGTTTTCGTTCCACT
GAGCGTCAGACCCCGTAGAAAAGATCAAAGGATCTTCTTGAGATCCTTTTTTTCTGCGCGTAATCTGCTG
CTTGCAAACAAAAAAACCACCGCTACCAGCGGTGGTTTGTTTGCCGGATCAAGAGCTACCAACTCTTTTT
CCGAAGGTAACTGGCTTCAGCAGAGCGCAGATACCAAATACTGTTCTTCTAGTGTAGCCGTAGTTAGGCC
ACCACTTCAAGAACTCTGTAGCACCGCCTACATACCTCGCTCTGCTAATCCTGTTACCAGTGGCTGCTGC
CAGTGGCGATAAGTCGTGTCTTACCGGGTTGGACTCAAGACGATAGTTACCGGATAAGGCGCAGCGGTCG
GGCTGAACGGGGGGTTCGTGCACACAGCCCAGCTTGGAGCGAACGACCTACACCGAACTGAGATACCTAC
AGCGTGAGCTATGAGAAAGCGCCACGCTTCCCGAAGGGAGAAAGGCGGACAGGTATCCGGTAAGCGGCAG
GGTCGGAACAGGAGAGCGCACGAGGGAGCTTCCAGGGGGAAACGCCTGGTATCTTTATAGTCCTGTCGGG
TTTCGCCACCTCTGACTTGAGCGTCGATTTTTGTGATGCTCGTCAGGGGGGCGGAGCCTATGGAAAAACG
CCAGCAACGCGGCCTTTTTACGGTTCCTGGCCTTTTGCTGGCCTTTTGCTCACATGTTCTTTCCTGCGTT
ATCCCCTGATTCTGTGGATAACCGTATTACCGCCTTTGAGTGAGCTGATACCGCTCGCCGCAGCCGAACG
ACCGAGCGCAGCGAGTCAGTGAGCGAGGAAGCGGAAGAGCGCCCAATACGCAAACCGCCTCTCCCCGCGC
GTTGGCCGATTCATTAATGCAGCTGGCACGACAGGTTTCCCGACTGGAAAGCGGGCAGTGAGCGCAACGC
AATTAATGTGAGTTAGCTCACTCATTAGGCACCCCAGGCTTTACACTTTATGCTTCCGGCTCGTATGTTG
TGTGGAATTGTGAGCGGATAACAATTTCACACAGGAAACAGCTATGACCATGATTACGCCAAGCTCAGAA
TTAACCCTCACTAAAGGGACTAGTCCTGCAGGTTTAAACGAATTCGCCCTTATATATTAATTAAACCGTT
CAACCCTATAC
Features (pLannotate 1.2.2; 31 found; start..end, strand, type, name):
    391..734     +  promoter       TEF promoter: Ashbya gossypii TEF promoter
    777..1430    +  CDS            HIS3: HIS7_YEAST - Experimental evidence at protein level: Swiss-Prot protein existence level 1. From Saccharomyces cerevisiae (strain ATCC 204508 / S288c) (Baker's yeast).
   1437..1634    +  terminator     TEF terminator: Ashbya gossypii TEF terminator
   1888..2379    -  CDS            YFB5_YEAST: Protein predicted: Swiss-Prot protein existence level 4. From Saccharomyces cerevisiae (strain ATCC 204508 / S288c) (Baker's yeast).
   2731..2749    -  misc_feature   MCS (fragment): pUC18/19 multiple cloning site
   2852..2870    -  misc_feature   MCS (fragment): pUC18/19 multiple cloning site
   2973..2991    -  misc_feature   MCS (fragment): pUC18/19 multiple cloning site
   3094..3112    -  misc_feature   MCS (fragment): pUC18/19 multiple cloning site
   3215..3233    -  misc_feature   MCS (fragment): pUC18/19 multiple cloning site
   3336..3354    -  misc_feature   MCS (fragment): pUC18/19 multiple cloning site
   3457..3475    -  misc_feature   MCS (fragment): pUC18/19 multiple cloning site
   3578..3596    -  misc_feature   MCS (fragment): pUC18/19 multiple cloning site
   3699..3717    -  misc_feature   MCS (fragment): pUC18/19 multiple cloning site
   3820..3838    -  misc_feature   MCS (fragment): pUC18/19 multiple cloning site
   3941..3959    -  misc_feature   MCS (fragment): pUC18/19 multiple cloning site
   4048..4356    +  CDS            GLT1 (fragment): GLT1_YEAST - Experimental evidence at protein level: Swiss-Prot protein existence level 1. Forms L-glutamate from L-glutamine and 2-oxoglutarate. Represents an alternative pathway to L-glutamate dehydrogenase for the biosynthesis of L-glutamate. Participates with glutamine synthetase in ammonia assimilation processes. The enzyme is specific for NADH, L- glutamine and 2-oxoglutarate. From Saccharomyces cerevisiae (strain ATCC 204508 / S288c) (Baker's yeast).
   4390..4408    -  promoter       T7 promoter: promoter for bacteriophage T7 RNA polymerase
   4411..4558    +  CDS            lacZα (fragment): LacZα fragment of β-galactosidase; lacZ fragment
   4568..4871    +  CDS            ccdB (fragment): CcdB, a bacterial toxin that poisons DNA gyrase; ccdB; Plasmids containing the ccdB gene cannot be propagated in standard E. coli strains.
   4919..5188    +  CDS            tnpA (fragment): TN5P_ECOLX - Also known as tnp. Experimental evidence at protein level: Swiss-Prot protein existence level 1. Mediates transposition of transposon Tn5 by a 'cut and paste' mechanism. First, the monomeric transposase binds the 19 bp inverted DNA repeats flanking the transposon. Then, dimerization of the DNA- bound transposase creates a synaptic DNA complex. After nicking of the first DNA strand, excision of the transposon proceeds through a series of intermediates. The transposase then mediates the insertion of the transposon at a new site by strand transfer. The activity of the wild- type tran
   5220..6014    +  CDS            NeoR/KanR: aminoglycoside phosphotransferase from Tn5; aph(3')-II (or nptII); confers resistance to neomycin, kanamycin, and G418 (Geneticin®)
   6035..6085    -  misc_feature   bom (fragment): basis of mobility region from pBR322
   6112..6171    +  promoter       AmpR promoter (fragment): bla
   6264..7124    -  CDS            AmpR: β-lactamase; bla; confers resistance to ampicillin, carbenicillin, and related antibiotics
   7125..7177    -  promoter       AmpR promoter (fragment): bla
   7248..7836    +  rep_origin     ori: high-copy-number ColE1/pMB1/pBR322/pUC origin of replication
   8019..8111    +  CDS            lacI (fragment): lac repressor; lacI; The lac repressor binds to the lac operator to inhibit transcription in E. coli. This inhibition can be relieved by adding lactose or isopropyl-β-D-thiogalactopyranoside (IPTG).
   8124..8145    +  protein_bind   CAP binding site: CAP binding activates transcription in the presence of cAMP. E. coli catabolite activator protein
   8160..8190    +  promoter       lac promoter: promoter for the E. coli lac operon
   8198..8214    +  protein_bind   lac operator: The lac repressor binds to the lac operator to inhibit transcription in E. coli. This inhibition can be relieved by adding lactose or isopropyl-β-D-thiogalactopyranoside (IPTG). lac repressor encoded by lacI
   8259..8277    +  promoter       T3 promoter: promoter for bacteriophage T3 RNA polymerase
