>Addgene plasmid #139490 | pVW293 Sequencing Result | analyzer sequence | sequence record 275633
TTAATTAAACCGTTCAACCCTATACAGCGCAAATTTGGTCCTAATACACTTCGGTTTTAATGCGTCAATC
CGATTGGCTCCGATAAGCTTTTGCACATTTTTCAAGTCATATGTCACGACGAACGTGATGCCCGCAAAAC
GTAAAAAAAAGAAGCAATAAATTGCCCAAAAAAAAAATATAAACTGCTTTTCTTAGTCATTCATAAGTTC
TGATGGTCTTCCTTATCTTATTGTATTTTTCGTCCTATTGTTTCATTTCTTACCAAATTAATCAATTCTT
ATATCTTACTTGATAACACACCAAACTAATCGTCTCCACATCATAGGAAGATAGGAAATTGCTATCTCAG
TCCTATACTACGCAGACCTCGAGTCTGTTTAGCTTGCCTCGTCCCCGCCGGGTCACCCGGCCAGCGACAT
GGAGGCCCAGAATACCCTCCTTGACAGTCTTGACGTGCGCAGCTCAGGGGCATGATGTGACTGTCGCCCG
TACATTTAGCCCATACATCCCCATGTATAATCATTTGCATCCATACATTTTGATGGCCGCACGGCGCGAA
GCAAAAATTACGGCTCCTCGCTGCAGACCTGCGAGCAGGGAAACGCTCCCCTCACAGACGCGTTGAATTG
TCCCCACGCCGCGCCCCTGTAGAGAAATATAAAAGGTTAGGATTTGCCACTGAGGTTCTTCTTTCATATA
CTTCCTTTTAAAATCTTGCTAGGATACAGTTCTCACATCACATCCGAACATAAACAACCATGGCAGAACC
AGCCCAAAAAAAGCAAAAACAAACTGTTCAGGAGCGCAAGGCGTTTATCTCCCGTATCACTAATGAAACT
AAAATTCAAATCGCTATTTCGCTGAATGGTGGTTATATTCAAATAAAAGATTCGATTCTTCCTGCAAAGA
AGGATGACGATGTAGCTTCCCAAGCTACTCAGTCACAGGTCATCGATATTCACACAGGTGTTGGCTTTTT
GGATCATATGATCCATGCGTTGGCAAAACACTCTGGTTGGTCTCTTATTGTTGAATGTATTGGTGACCTG
CACATTGACGATCACCATACTACCGAAGATTGCGGTATCGCATTAGGGCAAGCGTTCAAAGAAGCAATGG
GTGCTGTCCGTGGTGTAAAAAGATTCGGTACTGGGTTCGCACCATTGGATGAGGCGCTATCACGTGCCGT
AGTCGATTTATCTAGTAGACCATTTGCTGTAATCGACCTTGGATTGAAGAGAGAGATGATTGGTGATTTA
TCCACTGAAATGATTCCACACTTTTTGGAAAGTTTCGCGGAGGCGGCCAGAATTACTTTGCATGTTGATT
GTCTGAGAGGTTTCAACGATCACCACAGAAGTGAGAGTGCGTTCAAGGCTTTGGCTGTTGCCATAAGAGA
AGCTATTTCTAGCAATGGCACCAATGACGTTCCCTCAACCAAAGGTGTTTTGATGTGAAGTACTGACAAT
AAAAAGATTCTTGTTTTCAAGAACTTGTCATTTGTATAGTTTTTTTATATTGTAGTTGTTCTATTTTAAT
CAAATGTTAGCGTGATTTATATTTTTTTTCGCCTCGACATCATCTGCCCAGATGCGAAGTTAAGTGCGCA
GAAAGTAATATCATGCGTCAATCGTATGTGAATGCTGGTCGCTATACTGCTGTCGATTCGATACTAACGC
CGCCATCCAGAGCTCTGATATAGGACTTCTCTCTCTTTTTTTTTTTTTTTGTCCAGGTGGAGTGCGATTT
GTTCGTTATATGCCTCATTCCTTAATTTTTATCAGTCAGAACGTTATTTCGCGCTGCAAGTTCCTTACTT
TTCCATAGAGTTCCACAGGATGTAAAGAAAAATAATGATAAAAAAAAGCAGAACATATTACCCTTCTTTT
GGAGCGTACTTCCATCTGTTACCCGCTCATCCAAATGCACATTCTGTTACCCTCTTGTTCGGTATTTTTC
GGAGTTCTCCTTTTCTCCTTCTTTTCCTCTTGATACACAGAAAAGTGGGAGAAGGTAGGGGGAGTCAGAG
AATGAAGAAAAAAAGGGGACGCGCAAATCCAAGTGAAAATCTCCGGGAGCGGGCGGATCCCACTAACGGC
CCAGCCGAAAATGGAAAAAAAGGGTCGGTGATGTGTGGGTGCCAGCTGGCGGTAGCAATGACGACGTGTT
GACGGGCCCTTGGCTCTTGGGACAAGGACTAGAAGCCAAAAGCCAGAGGCGGTAAAAATAGCAAGACTAG
AATATTGCTGGCATCTGTTAAGGGGATATGTTGCAACTTGCAGGGGGCGGCACAAAATAACATAGAAACG
TAGTAAAGAGGGGAAAAGGAAAAGGAAAAGGAAAAGGAAGGAAAAAAACCCATTGACGTAGAAATTGAAA
GAAGGAAAGGTATACGCAAGCATTAATACAACCCACAAACACAGACCAGAAGCACTCTAGACGGAGAGTA
ACTAGATCTACAGCCCCTGGAAAATCGTTTGGTCAACTTTGAGGTTCCGGTCGTCCCCCTCTTGATCTGA
AAGGTCTTTCTCTAAATCTATATTAAAACGTATAAATAGGACGGTGAATTGCGTTCTACTTCCTCAATTG
CGTTTGATCTTATTTAATCTCTCTCTAATATATAGAAAAAAAAACCATCTGATTATTCGATAATCTCAAA
CAAACAACTCAAAACAAAAAAAACTAAATACAACACCGCGGGGATCCTAAGGTACCTAATTGCCTAGAAA
GGAGCAGACGATATGGCGTCGCTCCCTGCAGGTCGACTCTAGAAACCAGCAGAGCATATGGGCTCGCTGG
CTGCAGTATTCCCGGGTTCATTAGATCCTAAGGTACCTAATTGCCTAGAAAGGAGCAGACGATATGGCGT
CGCTCCCTGCAGGTCGACTCTAGAAACCAGCAGAGCATATGGGCTCGCTGGCTGCAGTATTCCCGGGTTC
ATTAGATCCTAAGGTACCTAATTGCCTAGAAAGGAGCAGACGATATGGCGTCGCTCCCTGCAGGTCGACT
CTAGAAACCAGCAGAGCATATGGGCTCGCTGGCTGCAGTATTCCCGGGTTCATTAGATCCTAAGGTACCT
AATTGCCTAGAAAGGAGCAGACGATATGGCGTCGCTCCCTGCAGGTCGACTCTAGAAACCAGCAGAGCAT
ATGGGCTCGCTGGCTGCAGTATTCCCGGGTTCATTAGATCCTAAGGTACCTAATTGCCTAGAAAGGAGCA
GACGATATGGCGTCGCTCCCTGCAGGTCGACTCTAGAAACCAGCAGAGCATATGGGCTCGCTGGCTGCAG
TATTCCCGGGTTCATTAGATCCTAAGGTACCTAATTGCCTAGAAAGGAGCAGACGATATGGCGTCGCTCC
CTGCAGGTCGACTCTAGAAACCAGCAGAGCATATGGGCTCGCTGGCTGCAGTATTCCCGGGTTCATTAGA
TCCTAAGGTACCTAATTGCCTAGAAAGGAGCAGACGATATGGCGTCGCTCCCTGCAGGTCGACTCTAGAA
ACCAGCAGAGCATATGGGCTCGCTGGCTGCAGTATTCCCGGGTTCATTAGATCCTAAGGTACCTAATTGC
CTAGAAAGGAGCAGACGATATGGCGTCGCTCCCTGCAGGTCGACTCTAGAAACCAGCAGAGCATATGGGC
TCGCTGGCTGCAGTATTCCCGGGTTCATTAGATCCTAAGGTACCTAATTGCCTAGAAAGGAGCAGACGAT
ATGGCGTCGCTCCCTGCAGGTCGACTCTAGAAACCAGCAGAGCATATGGGCTCGCTGGCTGCAGTATTCC
CGGGTTCATTAGATCCTAAGGTACCTAATTGCCTAGAAAGGAGCAGACGATATGGCGTCGCTCCCTGCAG
GTCGACTCTAGAAACCAGCAGAGCATATGGGCTCGCTGGCTGCAGTATTCCCGGGTTCATTAGATCCTAA
GGTACCTAATTGCCTAGAAAGGAGCAGACGATATGGCGTCGCTCCCTGCAGGTCGACTCTAGAAACCAGC
AGAGCATATGGGCTCGCTGGCTGCAGTATTCCCGGGTTCATTAGATCCTAAGGTACCTAATTGCCTAGAA
AGGAGCAGACGATATGGCGTCGCTCCCTGCAGGTCGACTCTAGAAACCAGCAGAGCATATGGGCTCGCTG
GCTGCAGTATTCCCGGGTTCATTAGATCCATGTCCCAGGATAGAATTTTGTTAGATAGATCTATGCCAGT
GTTGAAATCAGACAATTTCGATCCATTGGAAGAAGCTTACGAAGGTGGGACAATTCAAAACTATAACGAT
GAACACCATCTTCATAAATCTTGGGCAAATGTGATTCCGGACAAACGAGGACTTTACGACCCTGATTATG
AACATGACGCTTGTGGTGTCGGTTTCGTAGCAAATAAGCATGGTGAACAGTCTCACAAGATTGTTACTGA
CGCTAGATATCTTTTAGTGAATATGACACATCGTGGTGCCGTCTCATCTGATGGGAACGGTGACGGTGCC
GGTATTCTGCTAGGTATCCCAAGGGCGAATTCGCGGCCGCTAAATTCAATTCGCCCTATAGTGAGTCGTA
TTACAATTCACTGGCCGTCGTTTTACAACGTCGTGACTGGGAAAACCCTGGCGTTACCCAACTTAATCGC
CTTGCAGCACATCCCCCTTTCGCCAGCTGGCGTAATAGCGAAGAGGCCCGCACCGATCGCCCTTCCCAAC
AGTTGCGCAGCCTATACGTACGGCAGTTTAAGGTTTACACCTATAAAAGAGAGAGCCGTTATCGTCTGTT
TGTGGATGTACAGAGTGATATTATTGACACGCCGGGGCGACGGATGGTGATCCCCCTGGCCAGTGCACGT
CTGCTGTCAGATAAAGTCTCCCGTGAACTTTACCCGGTGGTGCATATCGGGGATGAAAGCTGGCGCATGA
TGACCACCGATATGGCCAGTGTGCCGGTCTCCGTTATCGGGGAAGAAGTGGCTGATCTCAGCCACCGCGA
AAATGACATCAAAAACGCCATTAACCTGATGTTCTGGGGAATATAAATGTCAGGCATGAGATTATCAAAA
AGGATCTTCACCTAGATCCTTTTCACGTAGAAAGCCAGTCCGCAGAAACGGTGCTGACCCCGGATGAATG
TCAGCTACTGGGCTATCTGGACAAGGGAAAACGCAAGCGCAAAGAGAAAGCAGGTAGCTTGCAGTGGGCT
TACATGGCGATAGCTAGACTGGGCGGTTTTATGGACAGCAAGCGAACCGGAATTGCCAGCTGGGGCGCCC
TCTGGTAAGGTTGGGAAGCCCTGCAAAGTAAACTGGATGGCTTTCTTGCCGCCAAGGATCTGATGGCGCA
GGGGATCAAGCTCTGATCAAGAGACAGGATGAGGATCGTTTCGCATGATTGAACAAGATGGATTGCACGC
AGGTTCTCCGGCCGCTTGGGTGGAGAGGCTATTCGGCTATGACTGGGCACAACAGACAATCGGCTGCTCT
GATGCCGCCGTGTTCCGGCTGTCAGCGCAGGGGCGCCCGGTTCTTTTTGTCAAGACCGACCTGTCCGGTG
CCCTGAATGAACTGCAAGACGAGGCAGCGCGGCTATCGTGGCTGGCCACGACGGGCGTTCCTTGCGCAGC
TGTGCTCGACGTTGTCACTGAAGCGGGAAGGGACTGGCTGCTATTGGGCGAAGTGCCGGGGCAGGATCTC
CTGTCATCTCACCTTGCTCCTGCCGAGAAAGTATCCATCATGGCTGATGCAATGCGGCGGCTGCATACGC
TTGATCCGGCTACCTGCCCATTCGACCACCAAGCGAAACATCGCATCGAGCGAGCACGTACTCGGATGGA
AGCCGGTCTTGTCGATCAGGATGATCTGGACGAAGAGCATCAGGGGCTCGCGCCAGCCGAACTGTTCGCC
AGGCTCAAGGCGAGCATGCCCGACGGCGAGGATCTCGTCGTGACCCATGGCGATGCCTGCTTGCCGAATA
TCATGGTGGAAAATGGCCGCTTTTCTGGATTCATCGACTGTGGCCGGCTGGGTGTGGCGGACCGCTATCA
GGACATAGCGTTGGCTACCCGTGATATTGCTGAAGAGCTTGGCGGCGAATGGGCTGACCGCTTCCTCGTG
CTTTACGGTATCGCCGCTCCCGATTCGCAGCGCATCGCCTTCTATCGCCTTCTTGACGAGTTCTTCTGAA
TTATTAACGCTTACAATTTCCTGATGCGGTATTTTCTCCTTACGCATCTGTGCGGTATTTCACACCGCAT
CAGGTGGCACTTTTCGGGGAAATGTGCGCGGAACCCCTATTTGTTTATTTTTCTAAATACATTCAAATAT
GTATCCGCTCATGAGATTATCAAAAAGGATCTTCACCTAGATCCTTTTAAATTAAAAATGAAGTTTTAAA
TCAATCTAAAGTATATATGAGTAAACTTGGTCTGACAGTTACCAATGCTTAATCAGTGAGGCACCTATCT
CAGCGATCTGTCTATTTCGTTCATCCATAGTTGCCTGACTCCCCGTCGTGTAGATAACTACGATACGGGA
GGGCTTACCATCTGGCCCCAGTGCTGCAATGATACCGCGAGACCCACGCTCACCGGCTCCAGATTTATCA
GCAATAAACCAGCCAGCCGGAAGGGCCGAGCGCAGAAGTGGTCCTGCAACTTTATCCGCCTCCATCCAGT
CTATTAATTGTTGCCGGGAAGCTAGAGTAAGTAGTTCGCCAGTTAATAGTTTGCGCAACGTTGTTGCCAT
TGCTACAGGCATCGTGGTGTCACGCTCGTCGTTTGGTATGGCTTCATTCAGCTCCGGTTCCCAACGATCA
AGGCGAGTTACATGATCCCCCATGTTGTGCAAAAAAGCGGTTAGCTCCTTCGGTCCTCCGATCGTTGTCA
GAAGTAAGTTGGCCGCAGTGTTATCACTCATGGTTATGGCAGCACTGCATAATTCTCTTACTGTCATGCC
ATCCGTAAGATGCTTTTCTGTGACTGGTGAGTACTCAACCAAGTCATTCTGAGAATAGTGTATGCGGCGA
CCGAGTTGCTCTTGCCCGGCGTCAATACGGGATAATACCGCGCCACATAGCAGAACTTTAAAAGTGCTCA
TCATTGGAAAACGTTCTTCGGGGCGAAAACTCTCAAGGATCTTACCGCTGTTGAGATCCAGTTCGATGTA
ACCCACTCGTGCACCCAACTGATCTTCAGCATCTTTTACTTTCACCAGCGTTTCTGGGTGAGCAAAAACA
GGAAGGCAAAATGCCGCAAAAAAGGGAATAAGGGCGACACGGAAATGTTGAATACTCATACTCTTCCTTT
TTCAATATTATTGAAGCATTTATCAGGGTTATTGTCTCATGACCAAAATCCCTTAACGTGAGTTTTCGTT
CCACTGAGCGTCAGACCCCGTAGAAAAGATCAAAGGATCTTCTTGAGATCCTTTTTTTCTGCGCGTAATC
TGCTGCTTGCAAACAAAAAAACCACCGCTACCAGCGGTGGTTTGTTTGCCGGATCAAGAGCTACCAACTC
TTTTTCCGAAGGTAACTGGCTTCAGCAGAGCGCAGATACCAAATACTGTTCTTCTAGTGTAGCCGTAGTT
AGGCCACCACTTCAAGAACTCTGTAGCACCGCCTACATACCTCGCTCTGCTAATCCTGTTACCAGTGGCT
GCTGCCAGTGGCGATAAGTCGTGTCTTACCGGGTTGGACTCAAGACGATAGTTACCGGATAAGGCGCAGC
GGTCGGGCTGAACGGGGGGTTCGTGCACACAGCCCAGCTTGGAGCGAACGACCTACACCGAACTGAGATA
CCTACAGCGTGAGCTATGAGAAAGCGCCACGCTTCCCGAAGGGAGAAAGGCGGACAGGTATCCGGTAAGC
GGCAGGGTCGGAACAGGAGAGCGCACGAGGGAGCTTCCAGGGGGAAACGCCTGGTATCTTTATAGTCCTG
TCGGGTTTCGCCACCTCTGACTTGAGCGTCGATTTTTGTGATGCTCGTCAGGGGGGCGGAGCCTATGGAA
AAACGCCAGCAACGCGGCCTTTTTACGGTTCCTGGCCTTTTGCTGGCCTTTTGCTCACATGTTCTTTCCT
GCGTTATCCCCTGATTCTGTGGATAACCGTATTACCGCCTTTGAGTGAGCTGATACCGCTCGCCGCAGCC
GAACGACCGAGCGCAGCGAGTCAGTGAGCGAGGAAGCGGAAGAGCGCCCAATACGCAAACCGCCTCTCCC
CGCGCGTTGGCCGATTCATTAATGCAGCTGGCACGACAGGTTTCCCGACTGGAAAGCGGGCAGTGAGCGC
AACGCAATTAATGTGAGTTAGCTCACTCATTAGGCACCCCAGGCTTTACACTTTATGCTTCCGGCTCGTA
TGTTGTGTGGAATTGTGAGCGGATAACAATTTCACACAGGAAACAGCTATGACCATGATTACGCCAAGCT
CAGAATTAACCCTCACTAAAGGGACTAGTCCTGCAGGTTTAAACGAATTCGCCCTTATATA
Features (pLannotate 1.2.2; 32 found; start..end, strand, type, name):
    416..759     +  promoter       TEF promoter: Ashbya gossypii TEF promoter
    802..1455    +  CDS            HIS3: HIS7_YEAST - Experimental evidence at protein level: Swiss-Prot protein existence level 1. From Saccharomyces cerevisiae (strain ATCC 204508 / S288c) (Baker's yeast).
   1462..1659    +  terminator     TEF terminator: Ashbya gossypii TEF terminator
   1912..2403    -  CDS            YFB5_YEAST: Protein predicted: Swiss-Prot protein existence level 4. From Saccharomyces cerevisiae (strain ATCC 204508 / S288c) (Baker's yeast).
   2755..2773    -  misc_feature   MCS (fragment): pUC18/19 multiple cloning site
   2876..2894    -  misc_feature   MCS (fragment): pUC18/19 multiple cloning site
   2997..3015    -  misc_feature   MCS (fragment): pUC18/19 multiple cloning site
   3118..3136    -  misc_feature   MCS (fragment): pUC18/19 multiple cloning site
   3239..3257    -  misc_feature   MCS (fragment): pUC18/19 multiple cloning site
   3360..3378    -  misc_feature   MCS (fragment): pUC18/19 multiple cloning site
   3481..3499    -  misc_feature   MCS (fragment): pUC18/19 multiple cloning site
   3602..3620    -  misc_feature   MCS (fragment): pUC18/19 multiple cloning site
   3723..3741    -  misc_feature   MCS (fragment): pUC18/19 multiple cloning site
   3844..3862    -  misc_feature   MCS (fragment): pUC18/19 multiple cloning site
   3965..3983    -  misc_feature   MCS (fragment): pUC18/19 multiple cloning site
   4086..4104    -  misc_feature   MCS (fragment): pUC18/19 multiple cloning site
   4193..4501    +  CDS            GLT1 (fragment): GLT1_YEAST - Experimental evidence at protein level: Swiss-Prot protein existence level 1. Forms L-glutamate from L-glutamine and 2-oxoglutarate. Represents an alternative pathway to L-glutamate dehydrogenase for the biosynthesis of L-glutamate. Participates with glutamine synthetase in ammonia assimilation processes. The enzyme is specific for NADH, L- glutamine and 2-oxoglutarate. From Saccharomyces cerevisiae (strain ATCC 204508 / S288c) (Baker's yeast).
   4535..4553    -  promoter       T7 promoter: promoter for bacteriophage T7 RNA polymerase
   4556..4703    +  CDS            lacZα (fragment): LacZα fragment of β-galactosidase; lacZ fragment
   4713..5016    +  CDS            ccdB (fragment): CcdB, a bacterial toxin that poisons DNA gyrase; ccdB; Plasmids containing the ccdB gene cannot be propagated in standard E. coli strains.
   5064..5333    +  CDS            tnpA (fragment): TN5P_ECOLX - Also known as tnp. Experimental evidence at protein level: Swiss-Prot protein existence level 1. Mediates transposition of transposon Tn5 by a 'cut and paste' mechanism. First, the monomeric transposase binds the 19 bp inverted DNA repeats flanking the transposon. Then, dimerization of the DNA- bound transposase creates a synaptic DNA complex. After nicking of the first DNA strand, excision of the transposon proceeds through a series of intermediates. The transposase then mediates the insertion of the transposon at a new site by strand transfer. The activity of the wild- type tran
   5365..6159    +  CDS            NeoR/KanR: aminoglycoside phosphotransferase from Tn5; aph(3')-II (or nptII); confers resistance to neomycin, kanamycin, and G418 (Geneticin®)
   6180..6230    -  misc_feature   bom (fragment): basis of mobility region from pBR322
   6257..6316    +  promoter       AmpR promoter (fragment): bla
   6409..7269    -  CDS            AmpR: β-lactamase; bla; confers resistance to ampicillin, carbenicillin, and related antibiotics
   7270..7322    -  promoter       AmpR promoter (fragment): bla
   7393..7981    +  rep_origin     ori: high-copy-number ColE1/pMB1/pBR322/pUC origin of replication
   8164..8256    +  CDS            lacI (fragment): lac repressor; lacI; The lac repressor binds to the lac operator to inhibit transcription in E. coli. This inhibition can be relieved by adding lactose or isopropyl-β-D-thiogalactopyranoside (IPTG).
   8269..8290    +  protein_bind   CAP binding site: CAP binding activates transcription in the presence of cAMP. E. coli catabolite activator protein
   8305..8335    +  promoter       lac promoter: promoter for the E. coli lac operon
   8343..8359    +  protein_bind   lac operator: The lac repressor binds to the lac operator to inhibit transcription in E. coli. This inhibition can be relieved by adding lactose or isopropyl-β-D-thiogalactopyranoside (IPTG). lac repressor encoded by lacI
   8404..8422    +  promoter       T3 promoter: promoter for bacteriophage T3 RNA polymerase
