[The description below was written by a language model from this plasmid's Addgene catalogue record and pLannotate feature annotations shown in this document.]
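Description:
pVW293 is a yeast integrative construct built on the pHIS backbone and designed to place the stress-responsive HSP12 promoter, followed by an array of PP7 stem loops, at the GLT1 locus of Saccharomyces cerevisiae. No yeast replication origin is annotated, which fits its stated use as an integration template. In E. coli it is maintained through a high-copy ColE1/pUC-type origin with ampicillin selection (AmpR). The feature tables also show an intact NeoR/KanR gene and fragments of lacZα, ccdB and Tn5 transposase, which look like leftovers of the cloning vector backbone. Yeast transformants are selected with a HIS3 marker driven by the Ashbya gossypii TEF promoter and terminator.

Downstream of the marker lies a region matching a predicted yeast ORF (YFB5). This probably reflects the genomic sequence cloned as the HSP12 promoter, which is not itself annotated as a feature. Next come regularly spaced repeats, detected by the annotation tool as short polylinker-like fragments about 121 bp apart, which correspond to the PP7 stem-loop array. A fragment of the GLT1 coding sequence follows and presumably provides homology for targeting, so that the HSP12 promoter drives a long GLT1 transcript carrying the stem loops at its 5′ end. PP7 loops are bound by fluorescently tagged PP7 coat protein, which allows nascent transcripts to be seen at the transcription site in live cells. The associated work used this to follow the induction of stress promoters in single cells.

The repeat array is unstable. The repository found 22 loops rather than the reported 24, and the two sequence records differ by about 120 nt, with 11 versus 12 annotated repeat units.
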