Addgene plasmid #139490: pVW293
Purpose: Insertion of the pHSP12 promoter and 24 PP7 stem loops in the GLT1 locus using HIS marker in S. cerevisiae
Depositing lab: Serge Pelet. Depositing organization: Universite de Lausanne (UNIL). Publication: Single-particle imaging of stress-promoters induction reveals the interplay between MAPK signaling, chromatin and transcription factors. Wosika V, Pelet S. Nat Commun. 2020 Jun 23;11(1):3171. doi: 10.1038/s41467-020-16943-w. PubMed 32576833.
Backbone
  Vector backbone: pHIS
  Backbone size w/o insert (bp): 3950
  Vector type: Yeast Expression
  Selectable markers: HIS3
Growth in bacteria
  Bacterial resistance: Ampicillin, 100 μg/mL
  Growth temperature: 37°C
  Growth strain: NEB Stable
  Copy number: High Copy
Gene/Insert
  Gene/Insert name: pHSP12 24xPP7sl
  Species: S. cerevisiae (budding yeast)
  Insert size (bp): 4509
  Mutation: WT
  Promoter: pHSP12
  Cloning method: Restriction Enzyme; 5′ cloning site SacI (unknown if destroyed); 3′ cloning site SacII (unknown if destroyed)
  Sequencing primers: 5′ TGGTCGCTATACTGCTGTCG; 3′ T7
Terms and licenses: Academic/Nonprofit Terms; Industry Terms: Not Available to Industry
Depositor comments: Addgene's lab has found that this plasmid encodes 22 PP7 stem loops rather than the reported 24. The depositor has confirmed that this can happen over time and recommends using more stable bacterial cell strains and performing full plasmid sequencing of these constructs when sub-cloning and transforming to avoid further loss of repeats.
How to cite: pVW293 was a gift from Serge Pelet (Addgene plasmid # 139490 ; http://n2t.net/addgene:139490 ; RRID:Addgene_139490)
